>Addgene plasmid #214565 | AiP1876 - pAAV-AiE2413m-minBG-SYFP2-WPRE-BGHpA | addgene full sequence | sequence record 432578 | Addgene NGS Result
AGGAGGCTTTTAAGGTCACCCAATCAACCTGCAGGCCAGAGAAAAGCACAACAAAGACAGCGGACAAGTT
GGGCTCTGGTCCCCGTTCCTATCCTTGTCTCTTCTATCCCATCCCTGCAATTCTCTGCTCCCAGCCATCA
CCATCTCTGCAACAAATTCCCAGTGTGCCTCCTTGCCCTCTGGAAGAGCTTGTTAGAAGACAAATAGGAT
TGAGTTCCCCCTGGTTATGAGCTTTGGTGCTTCTCTGGTTCCAGACATCCCATAGTGCTTGAAGTTATAT
TTAAAGGGTTTGGTGACAGAGAAGGTCAAGAGAAGACCTTTCAGGGGGCTGAGGATGTTCCCGGAGCTCG
GGCTGGGCATAAAAGTCAGGGCAGAGCCATCTATTGCTTACATTTGCTTCTGGGATCCAGATCTTTCGAA
GCTAGCGCTACCGGTCGCCACCATGGTGAGCAAGGGCGAGGAGCTGTTCACCGGGGTGGTGCCCATCCTG
GTCGAGCTGGACGGCGACGTAAACGGCCACAAGTTCAGCGTGTCCGGCGAGGGCGAGGGCGATGCCACCT
ACGGCAAGCTGACCCTGAAGCTGATCTGCACCACCGGCAAGCTGCCCGTGCCCTGGCCCACCCTCGTGAC
CACCCTGGGCTACGGCGTGCAGTGCTTCGCCCGCTACCCCGACCACATGAAGCAGCACGACTTCTTCAAG
TCCGCCATGCCCGAAGGCTACGTCCAGGAGCGCACCATCTTCTTCAAGGACGACGGCAACTACAAGACCC
GCGCCGAGGTGAAGTTCGAGGGCGACACCCTGGTGAACCGCATCGAGCTGAAGGGCATCGACTTCAAGGA
GGACGGCAACATCCTGGGGCACAAGCTGGAGTACAACTACAACAGCCACAACGTCTATATCACCGCCGAC
AAGCAGAAGAACGGCATCAAGGCCAACTTCAAGATCCGCCACAACATCGAGGACGGCGGCGTGCAGCTCG
CCGACCACTACCAGCAGAACACCCCCATCGGCGACGGCCCCGTGCTGCTGCCCGACAACCACTACCTGAG
CTACCAGTCCAAGCTGAGCAAAGACCCCAACGAGAAGCGCGATCACATGGTCCTGCTGGAGTTCGTGACC
GCCGCCGGGATCACTCTCGGCATGGACGAGCTGTACAAGTAAGTCGACGGCGCGCCGCGGCCGCGAATTC
GATATCATAATCAACCTCTGGATTACAAAATTTGTGAAAGATTGACTGGTATTCTTAACTATGTTGCTCC
TTTTACGCTATGTGGATACGCTGCTTTAATGCCTTTGTATCATGCTATTGCTTCCCGTATGGCTTTCATT
TTCTCCTCCTTGTATAAATCCTGGTTAGTTCTTGCCACGGCGGAACTCATCGCCGCCTGCCTTGCCCGCT
GCTGGACAGGGGCTCGGCTGTTGGGCACTGACAATTCCGTGGCTCGAGAGATCTTCGACTGTGCCTTCTA
GTTGCCAGCCATCTGTTGTTTGCCCCTCCCCCGTGCCTTCCTTGACCCTGGAAGGTGCCACTCCCACTGT
CCTTTCCTAATAAAATGAGGAAATTGCATCGCATTGTCTGAGTAGGTGTCATTCTATTCTGGGGGGTGGG
GTGGGGCAGGACAGCAAGGGGGAGGATTGGGAAGACAATAGCAGGCATGAGATCTCACGTGCGGACCGAG
CGGCCGCAGGAACCCCTAGTGATGGAGTTGGCCACTCCCTCTCTGCGCGCTCGCTCGCTCACTGAGGCCG
GGCGACCAAAGGTCGCCCGACGCCCGGGCTTTGCCCGGGCGGCCTCAGTGAGCGAGCGAGCGCGCAGCTG
CCTGCAGGGGCGCCTGATGCGGTATTTTCTCCTTACGCATCTGTGCGGTATTTCACACCGCATA
[95 nt withheld, positions 1885-1979]
T
[46 nt withheld, positions 1981-2026]
C
[141 nt withheld, positions 2028-2168]
CCTTTGACGTTGGAGTCCACGTTCTTT
[37 nt withheld, positions 2196-2232]
ACTCTATCTCGGGCTATTCTTTTGATTTATAAGGGATTTTGCCGATTTCGGTCTATTGGTTAAAAAATGA
GCTGATTTAACAAAAATTTAACGCGAATTTTAACAAAATATTAACGTTTACAATTTTATGGTGCACTCTC
AGTACAATCTGCTCTGATGCCGCATAGTTAAGCCAGCCCCGACACCCGCCAACACCCGCTGACGCGCCCT
GACGGGCTTGTCTGCTCCCGGCATCCGCTTACAGACAAGCTGTGACCGTCTCCGGGAGCTGCATGTGTCA
GAGGTTTTCACCGTCATCACCGAAACGCGCGAGACGAAAGGGCCTCGTGATACGCCTATTTTTATAGGTT
AATGTCATGATAATAATGGTTTCTTAGACGTCAGGTGGCACTTTTCGGGGAAATGTGCGCGGAACCCCTA
TTTGTTTATTTTTCTAAATACATTCAAATATGTATCCGCTCATGAGACAATAACCCTGATAAATGCTTCA
ATAATATTGAAAAAGGAAGAGTATGAGTATTCAACATTTCCGTGTCGCCCTTATTCCCTTTTTTGCGGCA
TTTTGCCTTCCTGTTTTTGCTCACCCAGAAACGCTGGTGAAAGTAAAAGATGCTGAAGATCAGTTGGGTG
CACGAGTGGGTTACATCGAACTGGATCTCAACAGCGGTAAGATCCTTGAGAGTTTTCGCCCCGAAGAACG
TTTTCCAATGATGAGCACTTTTAAAGTTCTGCTATGTGGCGCGGTATTATCCCGTATTGACGCCGGGCAA
GAGCAACTCGGTCGCCGCATACACTATTCTCAGAATGACTTGGTTGAGTACTCACCAGTCACAGAAAAGC
ATCTTACGGATGGCATGACAGTAAGAGAATTATGCAGTGCTGCCATAACCATGAGTGATAACACTGCGGC
CAACTTACTTCTGACAACGATCGGAGGACCGAAGGAGCTAACCGCTTTTTTGCACAACATGGGGGATCAT
GTAACTCGCCTTGATCGTTGGGAACCGGAGCTGAATGAAGCCATACCAAACGACGAGCGTGACACCACGA
TGCCTGTAGCAATGGCAACAACGTTGCGCAAACTATTAACTGGCGAACTACTTACTCTAGCTTCCCGGCA
ACAATTAATAGACTGGATGGAGGCGGATAAAGTTGCAGGACCACTTCTGCGCTCGGCCCTTCCGGCTGGC
TGGTTTATTGCTGATAAATCTGGAGCCGGTGAGCGTGGGTCTCGCGGTATCATTGCAGCACTGGGGCCAG
ATGGTAAGCCCTCCCGTATCGTAGTTATCTACACGACGGGGAGTCAGGCAACTATGGATGAACGAAATAG
ACAGATCGCTGAGATAGGTGCCTCACTGATTAAGCATTGGTAACTGTCAGACCAAGTTTACTCATATATA
CTTTAGATTGATTTAAAACTTCATTTTTAATTTAAAAGGATCTAGGTGAAGATCCTTTTTGATAATCTCA
TGACCAAAATCCCTTAACGTGAGTTTTCGTTCCACTGAGCGTCAGACCCCGTAGAAAAGATCAAAGGATC
TTCTTGAGATCCTTTTTTTCTGCGCGTAATCTGCTGCTTGCAAACAAAAAAACCACCGCTACCAGCGGTG
GTTTGTTTGCCGGATCAAGAGCTACCAACTCTTTTTCCGAAGGTAACTGGCTTCAGCAGAGCGCAGATAC
CAAATACTGTTCTTCTAGTGTAGCCGTAGTTAGGCCACCACTTCAAGAACTCTGTAGCACCGCCTACATA
CCTCGCTCTGCTAATCCTGTTACCAGTGGCTGCTGCCAGTGGCGATAAGTCGTGTCTTACCGGGTTGGAC
TCAAGACGATAGTTACCGGATAAGGCGCAGCGGTCGGGCTGAACGGGGGGTTCGTGCACACAGCCCAGCT
TGGAGCGAACGACCTACACCGAACTGAGATACCTACAGCGTGAGCTATGAGAAAGCGCCACGCTTCCCGA
AGGGAGAAAGGCGGACAGGTATCCGGTAAGCGGCAGGGTCGGAACAGGAGAGCGCACGAGGGAGCTTCCA
GGGGGAAACGCCTGGTATCTTTATAGTCCTGTCGGGTTTCGCCACCTCTGACTTGAGCGTCGATTTTTGT
GATGCTCGTCAGGGGGGCGGAGCCTATGGAAAAACGCCAGCAACGCGGCCTTTTTACGGTTCCTGGCCTT
TTGCTGGCCTTTTGCTCACATGTCCTGCAGGCAGCTGCGCGCTCGCTCGCTCACTGAGGCCGCCCGGGCG
TCGGGCGACCTTTGGTCGCCCGGCCTCAGTGAGCGAGCGAGCGCGCAGAGAGGGAGTGGCCAACTCCATC
ACTAGGGGTTCCTGCGGCCGCAAGATGAGTGTGCCAGGCAGCTGGTTCTGCTGAGGAGCCCAGTGTGCTG
AATGAAAAATAAGACAGGTTTGAAACATCTGCGGATTCATAGCTCTGCAGCACCAGTGGAGGACCTAGGG
TTAGCACTCCATCCGTGTCTGAGTGGGTACTGTTAAAGGCCACGTGGCTCTACTGTGTGCATAGTTCTTA
TTCAGTTGGGGCTGGAGGAATCATCTTGACCAGCTCCCCTAAGAGTGCCTCATGTCCAGGTTAGGGTTTG
TAAGCAAGACCGTGATCATTGTTTTTGGGAGTCCACGGTGTGTCACTGGCCACTTGCCTATGAGTGGGCT
GGACCTGGGTCAGAGCACAGACCCGACATGAGCCACCAAGATGAAGCAGCTTAGGGAACCCAGAGATGAG
AGGGAGAATTCCAACTTAGCATCATGGTTCTTTTTCTCTTTTATAAAAAGATCAATCTCATGTCTAATTC
ATTTGAAAATTCTCCACTTCTCTGTGTGTGTTTTTGGTAAAAATAGAAGTCTCTGAGGATTGCAGGTTCC
TGCTGAATTTTATGAGCAACTTCTCAAAGCCTGGTAACCAGGTTCTTCTAATCTTGCCTTGAGTGAATTA
AGCACCAGTGGGAGGCTTGCTTTCCGGATGACTGGTTTGAATAAAAGACTTTCAGCTCTGGTGT
Features (pLannotate 1.2.2; 14 found; start..end, strand, type, name):
    443..1159    +  CDS            SYFP2: SYFP2 is a basic (constitutively fluorescent) yellow fluorescent protein published in 2006, derived from Aequorea victoria. It is reported to be a very rapidly-maturing monomer with moderate acid sensitivity.
   1199..1356    +  misc_feature   WPRE (fragment): woodchuck hepatitis virus posttranscriptional regulatory element
   1362..1442    +  misc_feature   WPRE (fragment): woodchuck hepatitis virus posttranscriptional regulatory element
   1459..1570    +  polyA_signal   bGH poly(A) signal: bovine growth hormone polyadenylation signal
   1688..1828    +  repeat_region  AAV2 ITR: inverted terminal repeat of adeno-associated virus serotype 2 inverted
   1833..1884    -  misc_feature   bom (fragment): basis of mobility region from pBR322
   1903..2358    +  rep_origin     f1 ori (sequence partly withheld): f1 bacteriophage origin of replication; arrow indicates direction of (+) strand synthesis
   2359..2408    -  misc_feature   bom (fragment): basis of mobility region from pBR322
   2510..2545    -  CDS            rop (fragment): Rop protein, which maintains plasmids at low copy number; rop
   2640..2744    +  promoter       AmpR promoter: bla
   2745..3605    +  CDS            AmpR: β-lactamase; bla; confers resistance to ampicillin, carbenicillin, and related antibiotics
   3776..4364    +  rep_origin     ori: high-copy-number ColE1/pMB1/pBR322/pUC origin of replication
   4437..4464    +  repeat_region  AAV2 ITR (fragment): inverted terminal repeat of adeno-associated virus serotype 2 inverted
   4493..4520    +  repeat_region  AAV2 ITR (fragment): inverted terminal repeat of adeno-associated virus serotype 2 inverted
