[The description below was written by a language model from this plasmid's Addgene catalogue record and pLannotate feature annotations shown in this document.]
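Description:
AiP1876 - pAAV-AiE2413m-minBG-SYFP2-WPRE-BGHpA is an AAV transfer plasmid built on a pAAV2 backbone, about 5.2 kb in the sequenced record, used to package a recombinant AAV genome carrying an enhancer-driven fluorescent reporter. It is propagated in E. coli from a high-copy ColE1/pUC-type origin under ampicillin selection (AmpR with its own bla promoter). The backbone also carries an f1 phage origin and small remnants of pBR322 bom and rop sequence. The recorded host is a recombination-deficient strain, consistent with the usual need to keep the AAV2 inverted terminal repeats stable. One ITR is annotated in full downstream of the cassette. The upstream ITR is detected only as two short fragments, which may reflect the difficulty of sequencing and annotating these hairpin repeats rather than a real truncation.

Between the ITRs, the enhancer AiE2413m sits upstream of the minimal beta-globin promoter (minBG), which has little activity on its own and so leaves expression dependent on the enhancer. Neither the enhancer nor minBG is called in the automated feature table, but both would lie in the unannotated region between the 5' ITR and the start of the reporter coding sequence. The reporter is SYFP2, a rapidly maturing monomeric yellow fluorescent protein derived from Aequorea victoria. It is followed by WPRE sequence, annotated as two fragments that suggest a shortened variant, to boost transcript stability and expression, and then by the bovine growth hormone polyadenylation signal. The enhancer was inserted by Gibson assembly at an SgrAI site that was destroyed in the process.

The construct is one of a suite of enhancer AAVs for genetic access to cortical cell types, and it is designed to drive transgene expression in specific brain cell populations. The record does not state which population AiE2413m targets.
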