Addgene plasmid #214565: AiP1876 - pAAV-AiE2413m-minBG-SYFP2-WPRE-BGHpA
Purpose: AiE2413m is an enhancer sequence, designed to drive AAV-mediated transgene expression in specific populations of brain cells
Depositing lab: Allen Institute for Brain Science & Bosiljka Tasic. Depositing organization: Allen Institute. Publication: A suite of enhancer AAVs and transgenic mouse lines for genetic access to cortical cell types. Ben-Simon Y, Hooper M, Narayan S, Daigle TL, Dwivedi D, Way SW, Oster A, Stafford DA, Mich JK, Taormina MJ, Martinez RA, Opitz-Araya X, Roth JR, Alexander JR, Allen S, Amster A, Arbuckle J, Ayala A, Baker PM, Bakken TE, Barcelli T, Barta S, Bendrick J, Bertagnolli D, Bielstein C, Bishwakarma P, Bowlus J, Boyer G, Brouner K, Casian B, Casper T, Chakka AB, Chakrabarty R, Chance RK, Chavan S, Clark M, Colbert K, Collman F, Daniel S, Departee M, DiValentin P, Donadio N, Dotson N, Egdorf T, Fliss T, Gabitto M, Garcia J, Gary A, Gasperini M, Gloe J, Goldy J, Gore BB, Graybuck L, Greisman N, Haeseleer F, Halterman C, Haradon Z, Hastings SD, Helback O, Ho W, Hockemeyer D, Huang C, Huff S, Hunker A, Johansen N, Jones D, Juneau Z, Kalmbach B, Kannan M, Khem S, Kussick E, Kutsal R, Larsen R, Lee C, Lee AY, Leibly M, Lenz GH, Li S, Liang E, Lusk N, Madigan Z, Malloy J, Malone J, McCue R, Melchor J, Mollenkopf T, Moosman S, Morin E, Newman D, Ng L, Ngo K, Omstead V, Otto S, Oyama A, Pena N, Pham T, Phillips E, Pom CA, Potekhina L, Ransford S, Ray PL, Rette D, Reynoldson C, Rimorin C, Rocha D, Ruiz A, Sanchez REA, Sawyer L, Sedeno-Cortes A, Sevigny JP, Shapovalova N, Shepard N, Shulga L, Sigler AR, Siverts L, Soliman S, Somasundaram S, Staats B, Stewart K, Szelenyi E, Tieu M, Trader C, Tran A, van Velthoven CTJ, Walker M, Wang Y, Weed N, Wirthlin M, Wood T, Wynalda B, Yao Z, Zhou T, Ariza J, Dee N, Reding M, Ronellenfitch K, Mufti S, Sunkin SM, Smith KA, Esposito L, Waters J, Thyagarajan B, Yao S, Lein ES, Zeng H, Levi BP, Ngai J, Ting JT, Tasic B. Cell. 2025 May 16:S0092-8674(25)00513-6. doi: 10.1016/j.cell.2025.05.002. PubMed 40403729.
Backbone
  Vector backbone: pAAV2
  Vector type: AAV
Growth in bacteria
  Bacterial resistance: Ampicillin, 100 μg/mL
  Growth temperature: 37°C
  Growth strain: NEB Stable
  Copy number: High Copy
Gene/Insert
  Gene/Insert name: SYFP2
  Species: Synthetic
  Promoter: minBG
  Cloning method: Gibson Cloning
Terms and licenses: Academic/Nonprofit Terms; Industry Terms: Not Available to Industry
Depositor comments: 5' Cloning Site: SgrAI (destroyed), 3' Cloning Site: SgrAI (destroyed). Please visit https://doi.org/10.1101/2024.06.10.597244 for bioRxiv preprint.
How to cite: AiP1876 - pAAV-AiE2413m-minBG-SYFP2-WPRE-BGHpA was a gift from Allen Institute for Brain Science & Bosiljka Tasic (Addgene plasmid # 214565 ; http://n2t.net/addgene:214565 ; RRID:Addgene_214565)
